>Addgene plasmid #115446 | pLX317-SNAI1 | addgene full sequence | sequence record 222212 | Addgene NGS Result
GGCTCCGGTGCCCGTCAGTGGGCAGAGCGCACATCGCCCACAGTCCCCGAGAAGTTGGGGGGAGGGGTCG
GCAATTGAACCGGTGCCTAGAGAAGGTGGCGCGGGGTAAACTGGGAAAGTGATGTCGTGTACTGGCTCCG
CCTTTTTCCCGAGGGTGGGGGAGAACCGTATATAAGTGCAGTAGTCGCCGTGAACGTTCTTTTTCGCAAC
GGGTTTGCCGCCAGAACACAGGTAAGTGCCGTGTGTGGTTCCCGCGGGCCTGGCCTCTTTACGGGTTATG
GCCCTTGCGTGCCTTGAATTACTTCCACCTGGCTGCAGTACGTGATTCTTGATCCCGAGCTTCGGGTTGG
AAGTGGGTGGGAGAGTTCGAGGCCTTGCGCTTAAGGAGCCCCTTCGCCTCGTGCTTGAGTTGAGGCCTGG
CCTGGGCGCTGGGGCCGCCGCGTGCGAATCTGGTGGCACCTTCGCGCCTGTCTCGCTGCTTTCGATAAGT
CTCTAGCCATTTAAAATTTTTGATGACCTGCTGCGACGCTTTTTTTCTGGCAAGATAGTCTTGTAAATGC
GGGCCAAGATCTGCACACTGGTATTTCGGTTTTTGGGGCCGCGGGCGGCGACGGGGCCCGTGCGTCCCAG
CGCACATGTTCGGCGAGGCGGGGCCTGCGAGCGCGGCCACCGAGAATCGGACGGGGGTAGTCTCAAGCTG
GCCGGCCTGCTCTGGTGCCTGGCCTCGCGCCGCCGTGTATCGCCCCGCCCTGGGCGGCAAGGCTGGCCCG
GTCGGCACCAGTTGCGTGAGCGGAAAGATGGCCGCTTCCCGGCCCTGCTGCAGGGAGCTCAAAATGGAGG
ACGCGGCGCTCGGGAGAGCGGGCGGGTGAGTCACCCACACAAAGGAAAAGGGCCTTTCCGTCCTCAGCCG
TCGCTTCATGTGACTCCACGGAGTACCGGGCGCCGTCCAGGCACCTCGATTAGTTCTCGAGCTTTTGGAG
TACGTCGTCTTTAGGTTGGGGGGAGGGGTTTTATGCGATGGAGTTTCCCCACACTGAGTGGGTGGAGACT
GAAGTTAGGCCAGCTTGGCACTTGATGTAATTCTCCTTGGAATTTGCCCTTTTTGAGTTTGGATCTTGGT
TCATTCTCAAGCCTCAGACAGTGGTTCAAAGTTTTTTTCTTCCATTTCAGGTGTCGTGAGGCTAGCATCG
ATTGATCAACAAGTTTGTACAAAAAAGTTGGCATGCCGCGCTCTTTCCTCGTCAGGAAGCCCTCCGACCC
CAATCGGAAGCCTAACTACAGCGAGCTGCAGGACTCTAATCCAGAGTTTACCTTCCAGCAGCCCTACGAC
CAGGCCCACCTGCTGGCAGCCATCCCACCTCCGGAGATCCTCAACCCCACCGCCTCGCTGCCAATGCTCA
TCTGGGACTCTGTCCTGGCGCCCCAAGCCCAGCCAATTGCCTGGGCCTCCCTTCGGCTCCAGGAGAGTCC
CAGGGTGGCAGAGCTGACCTCCCTGTCAGATGAGGACAGTGGGAAAGGCTCCCAGCCCCCCAGCCCACCC
TCACCGGCTCCTTCGTCCTTCTCCTCTACTTCAGTCTCTTCCTTGGAGGCCGAGGCCTATGCTGCCTTCC
CAGGCTTGGGCCAAGTGCCCAAGCAGCTGGCCCAGCTCTCTGAGGCCAAGGATCTCCAGGCTCGAAAGGC
CTTCAACTGCAAATACTGCAACAAGGAATACCTCAGCCTGGGTGCCCTCAAGATGCACATCCGAAGCCAC
ACGCTGCCCTGCGTCTGCGGAACCTGCGGGAAGGCCTTCTCTAGGCCCTGGCTGCTACAAGGCCATGTCC
GGACCCACACTGGCGAGAAGCCCTTCTCCTGTCCCCACTGCAGCCGTGCCTTCGCTGACCGCTCCAACCT
GCGGGCCCACCTCCAGACCCACTCAGATGTCAAGAAGTACCAGTGCCAGGCGTGTGCTCGGACCTTCTCC
CGAATGTCCCTGCTCCACAAGCACCAAGAGTCCGGCTGCTCAGGATGTCCCCGCTGCCCAACTTTCTTGT
ACAAAGTGGTTGATATCGGTAAGCCTATCCCTAACCCTCTCCTCGGTCTCGATTCTACGTAGTAATGAAC
TAGTCCGTAACTTGAAAGTATTTCGATTTCTTGGCTTTATATATCTTGTGGAAAGGACGACTGAGTAGTT
CTCATACTGTTCGAACGCGTTAAGTCGACAATCAACCTCTGGATTACAAAATTTGTGAAAGATTGACTGG
TATTCTTAACTATGTTGCTCCTTTTACGCTATGTGGATACGCTGCTTTAATGCCTTTGTATCATGCTATT
GCTTCCCGTATGGCTTTCATTTTCTCCTCCTTGTATAAATCCTGGTTGCTGTCTCTTTATGAGGAGTTGT
GGCCCGTTGTCAGGCAACGTGGCGTGGTGTGCACTGTGTTTGCTGACGCAACCCCCACTGGTTGGGGCAT
TGCCACCACCTGTCAGCTCCTTTCCGGGACTTTCGCTTTCCCCCTCCCTATTGCCACGGCGGAACTCATC
GCCGCCTGCCTTGCCCGCTGCTGGACAGGGGCTCGGCTGTTGGGCACTGACAATTCCGTGGTGTTGTCGG
GGAAATCATCGTCCTTTCCTTGGCTGCTCGCCTGTGTTGCCACCTGGATTCTGCGCGGGACGTCCTTCTG
CTACGTCCCTTCGGCCCTCAATCCAGCGGACCTTCCTTCCCGCGGCCTGCTGCCGGCTCTGCGGCCTCTT
CCGCGTCTTCGCCTTCGCCCTCAGACGAGTCGGATCTCCCTTTGGGCCGCCTCCCCGCGTCGACTTTAAG
ACCAATGACTTACAAGGCAGCTGTAGATCTTAGCCACTTTTTAAAAGAAAAGGGGGGACTGGAAGGGCTA
ATTCACTCCCAACGAAGACAAGATCTGCTTTTTGCTTGTACTGGGTCTCTCTGGTTAGACCAGATCTGAG
CCTGGGAGCTCTCTGGCTAACTAGGGAACCCACTGCTTAAGCCTCAATAAAGCTTGCCTTGAGTGCTTCA
AGTAGTGTGTGCCCGTCTGTTGTGTGACTCTGGTAACTAGAGATCCCTCAGACCCTTTTAGTCAGTGTGG
AAAATCTCTAGCAGTACGTATAGTAGTTCATGTCATCTTATTATTCAGTATTTATAACTTGCAAAGAAAT
GAATATCAGAGAGTGAGAGGAACTTGTTTATTGCAGCTTATAATGGTTACAAATAAAGCAATAGCATCAC
AAATTTCACAAATAAAGCATTTTTTTCACTGCATTCTAGTTGTGGTTTGTCCAAACTCATCAATGTATCT
TATCATGTCTGGCTCTAGCTATCCCGCCCCTAACTCCGCCCATCCCGCCCCTAACTCCGCCCAGTTCCGC
CCATTCTCCGCCCCATGGCTGACTAATTTTTTTTATTTATGCAGAGGCCGAGGCCGCCTCGGCCTCTGAG
CTATTCCAGAAGTAGTGAGGAGGCTTTTTTGGAGGCCTAGGGACGTACCCAATTCGCCCTATAGTGAGTC
GTATTACGCGCGCTCACTGGCCGTCGTTTTACAACGTCGTGACTGGGAAAACCCTGGCGTTACCCAACTT
AATCGCCTTGCAGCACATCCCCCTTTCGCCAGCTGGCGTAATAGCGAAGAGGCCCGCACCGATCGCCCTT
CCCAACAGTTGCGCAGCCTGAATGGCGAATGGG
[124 nt withheld, positions 3674-3797]
C
[91 nt withheld, positions 3799-3889]
A
[49 nt withheld, positions 3891-3939]
CCTTTGACGTTGGAGTCCACGTTCTTT
[37 nt withheld, positions 3967-4003]
ACCCTATCTCGGTCTATTCTTTTGATTTATAAGGGATTTTGCCGATTTCGGCCTATTGGTTAAAAAATGA
GCTGATTTAACAAAAATTTAACGCGAATTTTAACAAAATATTAACGCTTACAATTTAGGTGGCACTTTTC
GGGGAAATGTGCGCGGAACCCCTATTTGTTTATTTTTCTAAATACATTCAAATATGTATCCGCTCATGAG
ACAATAACCCTGATAAATGCTTCAATAATATTGAAAAAGGAAGAGTATGAGTATTCAACATTTCCGTGTC
GCCCTTATTCCCTTTTTTGCGGCATTTTGCCTTCCTGTTTTTGCTCACCCAGAAACGCTGGTGAAAGTAA
AAGATGCTGAAGATCAGTTGGGTGCACGAGTGGGTTACATCGAACTGGATCTCAACAGCGGTAAGATCCT
TGAGAGTTTTCGCCCCGAAGAACGTTTTCCAATGATGAGCACTTTTAAAGTTCTGCTATGTGGCGCGGTA
TTATCCCGTATTGACGCCGGGCAAGAGCAACTCGGTCGCCGCATACACTATTCTCAGAATGACTTGGTTG
AGTACTCACCAGTCACAGAAAAGCATCTTACGGATGGCATGACAGTAAGAGAATTATGCAGTGCTGCCAT
AACCATGAGTGATAACACTGCGGCCAACTTACTTCTGACAACGATCGGAGGACCGAAGGAGCTAACCGCT
TTTTTGCACAACATGGGGGATCATGTAACTCGCCTTGATCGTTGGGAACCGGAGCTGAATGAAGCCATAC
CAAACGACGAGCGTGACACCACGATGCCTGTAGCAATGGCAACAACGTTGCGCAAACTATTAACTGGCGA
ACTACTTACTCTAGCTTCCCGGCAACAATTAATAGACTGGATGGAGGCGGATAAAGTTGCAGGACCACTT
CTGCGCTCGGCCCTTCCGGCTGGCTGGTTTATTGCTGATAAATCTGGAGCCGGTGAGCGTGGGTCTCGCG
GTATCATTGCAGCACTGGGGCCAGATGGTAAGCCCTCCCGTATCGTAGTTATCTACACGACGGGGAGTCA
GGCAACTATGGATGAACGAAATAGACAGATCGCTGAGATAGGTGCCTCACTGATTAAGCATTGGTAACTG
TCAGACCAAGTTTACTCATATATACTTTAGATTGATTTAAAACTTCATTTTTAATTTAAAAGGATCTAGG
TGAAGATCCTTTTTGATAATCTCATGACCAAAATCCCTTAACGTGAGTTTTCGTTCCACTGAGCGTCAGA
CCCCGTAGAAAAGATCAAAGGATCTTCTTGAGATCCTTTTTTTCTGCGCGTAATCTGCTGCTTGCAAACA
AAAAAACCACCGCTACCAGCGGTGGTTTGTTTGCCGGATCAAGAGCTACCAACTCTTTTTCCGAAGGTAA
CTGGCTTCAGCAGAGCGCAGATACCAAATACTGTTCTTCTAGTGTAGCCGTAGTTAGGCCACCACTTCAA
GAACTCTGTAGCACCGCCTACATACCTCGCTCTGCTAATCCTGTTACCAGTGGCTGCTGCCAGTGGCGAT
AAGTCGTGTCTTACCGGGTTGGACTCAAGACGATAGTTACCGGATAAGGCGCAGCGGTCGGGCTGAACGG
GGGGTTCGTGCACACAGCCCAGCTTGGAGCGAACGACCTACACCGAACTGAGATACCTACAGCGTGAGCT
ATGAGAAAGCGCCACGCTTCCCGAAGGGAGAAAGGCGGACAGGTATCCGGTAAGCGGCAGGGTCGGAACA
GGAGAGCGCACGAGGGAGCTTCCAGGGGGAAACGCCTGGTATCTTTATAGTCCTGTCGGGTTTCGCCACC
TCTGACTTGAGCGTCGATTTTTGTGATGCTCGTCAGGGGGGCGGAGCCTATGGAAAAACGCCAGCAACGC
GGCCTTTTTACGGTTCCTGGCCTTTTGCTGGCCTTTTGCTCACATGTTCTTTCCTGCGTTATCCCCTGAT
TCTGTGGATAACCGTATTACCGCCTTTGAGTGAGCTGATACCGCTCGCCGCAGCCGAACGACCGAGCGCA
GCGAGTCAGTGAGCGAGGAAGCGGAAGAGCGCCCAATACGCAAACCGCCTCTCCCCGCGCGTTGGCCGAT
TCATTAATGCAGCTGGCACGACAGGTTTCCCGACTGGAAAGCGGGCAGTGAGCGCAACGCAATTAATGTG
AGTTAGCTCACTCATTAGGCACCCCAGGCTTTACACTTTATGCTTCCGGCTCGTATGTTGTGTGGAATTG
TGAGCGGATAACAATTTCACACAGGAAACAGCTATGACCATGATTACGCCAAGCGCGCAATTAACCCTCA
CTAAAGGGAACAAAAGCTGGAGCTGCAAGCTTAATGTAGTCTTATGCAATACTCTTGTAGTCTTGCAACA
TGGTAACGATGAGTTAGCAACATGCCTTACAAGGAGAGAAAAAGCACCGTGCATGCCGATTGGTGGAAGT
AAGGTGGTACGATCGTGCCTTATTAGGAAGGCAACAGACGGGTCTGACATGGATTGGACGAACCACTGAA
TTGCCGCATTGCAGAGATATTGTATTTAAGTGCCTAGCTCGATACATAAACGGGTCTCTCTGGTTAGACC
AGATCTGAGCCTGGGAGCTCTCTGGCTAACTAGGGAACCCACTGCTTAAGCCTCAATAAAGCTTGCCTTG
AGTGCTTCAAGTAGTGTGTGCCCGTCTGTTGTGTGACTCTGGTAACTAGAGATCCCTCAGACCCTTTTAG
TCAGTGTGGAAAATCTCTAGCAGTGGCGCCCGAACAGGGACTTGAAAGCGAAAGGGAAACCAGAGGAGCT
CTCTCGACGCAGGACTCGGCTTGCTGAAGCGCGCACGGCAAGAGGCGAGGGGCGGCGACTGGTGAGTACG
CCAAAAATTTTGACTAGCGGAGGCTAGAAGGAGAGAGATGGGTGCGAGAGCGTCAGTATTAAGCGGGGGA
GAATTAGATCGCGATGGGAAAAAATTCGGTTAAGGCCAGGGGGAAAGAAAAAATATAAATTAAAACATAT
AGTATGGGCAAGCAGGGAGCTAGAACGATTCGCAGTTAATCCTGGCCTGTTAGAAACATCAGAAGGCTGT
AGACAAATACTGGGACAGCTACAACCATCCCTTCAGACAGGATCAGAAGAACTTAGATCATTATATAATA
CAGTAGCAACCCTCTATTGTGTGCATCAAAGGATAGAGATAAAAGACACCAAGGAAGCTTTAGACAAGAT
AGAGGAAGAGCAAAACAAAAGTAAGACCACCGCACAGCAAGCGGCCGCTGATCTTCAGACCTGGAGGAGG
AGATATGAGGGACAATTGGAGAAGTGAATTATATAAATATAAAGTAGTAAAAATTGAACCATTAGGAGTA
GCACCCACCAAGGCAAAGAGAAGAGTGGTGCAGAGAGAAAAAAGAGCAGTGGGAATAGGAGCTTTGTTCC
TTGGGTTCTTGGGAGCAGCAGGAAGCACTATGGGCGCAGCGTCAATGACGCTGACGGTACAGGCCAGACA
ATTATTGTCTGGTATAGTGCAGCAGCAGAACAATTTGCTGAGGGCTATTGAGGCGCAACAGCATCTGTTG
CAACTCACAGTCTGGGGCATCAAGCAGCTCCAGGCAAGAATCCTGGCTGTGGAAAGATACCTAAAGGATC
AACAGCTCCTGGGGATTTGGGGTTGCTCTGGAAAACTCATTTGCACCACTGCTGTGCCTTGGAATGCTAG
TTGGAGTAATAAATCTCTGGAACAGATTTGGAATCACACGACCTGGATGGAGTGGGACAGAGAAATTAAC
AATTACACAAGCTTAATACACTCCTTAATTGAAGAATCGCAAAACCAGCAAGAAAAGAATGAACAAGAAT
TATTGGAATTAGATAAATGGGCAAGTTTGTGGAATTGGTTTAACATAACAAATTGGCTGTGGTATATAAA
ATTATTCATAATGATAGTAGGAGGCTTGGTAGGTTTAAGAATAGTTTTTGCTGTACTTTCTATAGTGAAT
AGAGTTAGGCAGGGATATTCACCATTATCGTTTCAGACCCACCTCCCAACCCCGAGGGGACCCATGCATT
GCATCTCAATTAGTCAGCAACCAGGTGTGGAAAGTCCCCAGGCTCCCCAGCAGGCAGAAGTATGCAAAGC
ATGCGTCTCAATTAGTCAGCAACCATAGTCCCGCCCCTAACTCCGCCCATCCCGCCCCTAACTCCGCCCA
GTTCCGCCCATTCTCCGCCCCATGGCTGACTAATTTTTTTTATTTATGCAGAGGCCGAGGCCGCCTCGGC
CTCTGAGCTATTCCAGAAGTAGTGAGGAGGCTTTTTTGGAGGCCTAGGCTTTTGCAAAAAGCTTTCTAGA
GGTACCACCGGAGCTTACCATGACCGAGTACAAGCCCACGGTGCGCCTCGCCACCCGCGACGACGTCCCC
AGGGCCGTACGCACCCTCGCCGCCGCGTTCGCCGACTACCCCGCCACGCGCCACACCGTCGATCCGGACC
GCCACATCGAGCGGGTCACCGAGCTGCAAGAACTCTTCCTCACGCGCGTCGGGCTCGACATCGGCAAGGT
GTGGGTCGCGGACGACGGCGCCGCCGTGGCGGTCTGGACCACGCCGGAGAGCGTCGAAGCGGGGGCGGTG
TTCGCCGAGATCGGCCCGCGCATGGCCGAGTTGAGCGGTTCCCGGCTGGCCGCGCAGCAACAGATGGAAG
GCCTCCTGGCGCCGCACCGGCCCAAGGAGCCCGCGTGGTTCCTGGCCACCGTCGGCGTCTCGCCCGACCA
CCAGGGCAAGGGTCTGGGCAGCGCCGTCGTGCTCCCCGGAGTGGAGGCGGCCGAGCGCGCCGGGGTGCCC
GCCTTCCTGGAGACCTCCGCGCCCCGCAACCTCCCCTTCTACGAGCGGCTCGGCTTCACCGTCACCGCCG
ACGTCGAGGTGCCCGAAGGACCGCGCACCTGGTGCATGACCCGCAAGCCCGGTGCCAGTTAACGAATTCT
AGATCTTGAGACAAATGGCAGTATTCATCCACAATTTTAAAAGAAAAGGGGGGATTGGGGGGTACAGTGC
AGGGGAAAGAATAGTAGACATAATAGCAACAGACATACAAACTAAAGAATTACAAAAACAAATTACAAAA
ATTCAAAATTTTCGGGTTTATTACAGGGACAGCAGAGATCCACTTTGGCGCCGGCTCGAGGCCTGCAGGT
GCAAAGATGGATAAAGTTTTAAACAGAGAGGAATCTTTGCAGCTAATGGACCTTCTAGGTCTTGAAAGGA
GTGGGAATT
Features (pLannotate 1.2.2; 34 found; start..end, strand, type, name):
      1..1179    +  promoter       EF-1α promoter: strong constitutive promoter for human elongation factor EF-1α
   1200..1217    +  protein_bind   attB1 (fragment): mutant version of attB; core recombination site for the Gateway® BP reaction BP Clonase™
   1223..2014    +  CDS            SNAI1: SNAI1_HUMAN - Also known as SNAH. Experimental evidence at protein level: Swiss-Prot protein existence level 1. Involved in induction of the epithelial to mesenchymal transition (EMT), formation and maintenance of embryonic mesoderm, growth arrest, survival and cell migration. Binds to 3 E-boxes of the E-cadherin/CDH1 gene promoter and to the promoters of CLDN7 and KRT8 and, in association with histone demethylase KDM1A which it recruits to the promoters, causes a decrease in dimethylated H3K4 levels and represses transcription (PubMed:20389281, PubMed:20562920). The N- terminal SNAG domain co
   2017..2040    -  protein_bind   attB2: mutant version of attB; recombination site for the Gateway® BP reaction BP Clonase™
   2048..2089    +  CDS            V5 tag: epitope tag from simian virus 5
   2105..2158    +  promoter       U6 promoter (fragment): RNA polymerase III promoter for human U6 snRNA
   2200..2788    +  misc_feature   WPRE: woodchuck hepatitis virus posttranscriptional regulatory element
   2839..2858    +  misc_feature   cPPT/CTS (fragment): central polypurine tract and central termination sequence of HIV-1
   2860..3093    +  LTR            3' LTR (ΔU3): self-inactivating 3' long terminal repeat (LTR) from HIV-1
   3171..3292    +  polyA_signal   SV40 poly(A) signal: SV40 polyadenylation signal
   3332..3467    +  rep_origin     SV40 ori: SV40 origin of replication
   3488..3506    -  promoter       T7 promoter: promoter for bacteriophage T7 RNA polymerase
   3514..3669    +  CDS            lacZα (fragment): LacZα fragment of β-galactosidase; lacZ fragment
   3674..4102    +  rep_origin     f1 ori (sequence partly withheld): f1 bacteriophage origin of replication; arrow indicates direction of (+) strand synthesis
   4155..4259    +  promoter       AmpR promoter: bla
   4260..5120    +  CDS            AmpR: β-lactamase; bla; confers resistance to ampicillin, carbenicillin, and related antibiotics
   5291..5879    +  rep_origin     ori: high-copy-number ColE1/pMB1/pBR322/pUC origin of replication
   6062..6154    +  CDS            lacI (fragment): lac repressor; lacI; The lac repressor binds to the lac operator to inhibit transcription in E. coli. This inhibition can be relieved by adding lactose or isopropyl-β-D-thiogalactopyranoside (IPTG).
   6167..6188    +  protein_bind   CAP binding site: CAP binding activates transcription in the presence of cAMP. E. coli catabolite activator protein
   6203..6233    +  promoter       lac promoter: promoter for the E. coli lac operon
   6241..6257    +  protein_bind   lac operator: The lac repressor binds to the lac operator to inhibit transcription in E. coli. This inhibition can be relieved by adding lactose or isopropyl-β-D-thiogalactopyranoside (IPTG). lac repressor encoded by lacI
   6302..6320    +  promoter       T3 promoter: promoter for bacteriophage T3 RNA polymerase
   6348..6574    +  promoter       RSV promoter: Rous sarcoma virus enhancer/promoter
   6575..6755    +  LTR            5' LTR (truncated): truncated 5' long terminal repeat (LTR) from HIV-1
   6802..6927    +  misc_feature   HIV-1 Ψ: packaging signal of human immunodeficiency virus type 1
   6911..7274    +  CDS            HIV-1 gag (fragment): gag protein from human immunodeficiency virus 1; gag
   7420..7653    +  misc_feature   RRE: The Rev response element (RRE) of HIV-1 allows for Rev-dependent mRNA export from the nucleus to the cytoplasm.
   8030..8056    +  CDS            Rev (fragment): human immunodeficiency virus 1 (HIV-1) Rev protein; rev; enhances nuclear export of unspliced and incompletely spliced viral mRNAs
   8063..8086    +  promoter       SV40 promoter (fragment): SV40 early promoter
   8087..8158    +  promoter       SV40 promoter (fragment): SV40 enhancer and early promoter
   8182..8317    +  rep_origin     SV40 ori: SV40 origin of replication
   8363..8959    +  CDS            PuroR (fragment): puromycin N-acetyltransferase; pac from Streptomyces; confers resistance to puromycin
   9008..9125    +  misc_feature   cPPT/CTS: central polypurine tract and central termination sequence of HIV-1
   9190..9256    +  CDS            small t antigen (fragment): SV40 (simian virus 40) small t antigen
