[The description below was written by a language model from this plasmid's Addgene catalogue record and pLannotate feature annotations shown in this document.]
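Description:
pLX317-SNAI1 is a lentiviral transfer plasmid for constitutive expression of human SNAI1 (Snail) in mammalian cells, built on the pLX317 backbone from the Broad Institute Genetic Perturbation Platform. It is propagated in E. coli through a high-copy ColE1/pUC-type origin with ampicillin resistance (β-lactamase), and the backbone also carries an f1 origin and remnants of a lac/T3/T7 cloning region. The viral portion has a third-generation, self-inactivating layout. An RSV promoter fused to a truncated HIV-1 5' LTR drives genomic RNA production in packaging cells. This is followed by the Ψ packaging signal with a partial gag sequence, the Rev response element for Rev-dependent nuclear export, a cPPT/CTS element, and a ΔU3 3' LTR that inactivates LTR promoter activity after integration. An SV40 polyadenylation signal lies downstream of the 3' LTR.

Two expression units sit between the LTRs. An SV40 early promoter/origin region drives puromycin N-acetyltransferase, which allows selection of transduced cells with puromycin. Downstream, the EF-1α promoter drives the SNAI1 open reading frame, which was introduced by Gateway recombination and is therefore flanked by attB1 and attB2 sites. The coding sequence reads through attB2 into a C-terminal V5 epitope tag for detection. A WPRE after the cassette enhances transcript stability and expression.

SNAI1 is a zinc-finger transcriptional repressor that binds E-boxes in the E-cadherin promoter and induces epithelial-to-mesenchymal transition. The associated publication concerns the mesenchymal cell state in human breast cancer, so stable SNAI1 overexpression to study EMT is the likely use, although the stated purpose is only constitutive lentiviral expression.
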