Addgene plasmid #115446: pLX317-SNAI1
Purpose: Constitutive lentiviral expression
Depositing lab: William Hahn. Depositing organization: Dana-Farber Cancer Institute. Publication: An alternative splicing switch in FLNB promotes the mesenchymal cell state in human breast cancer. Li J, Choi PS, Chaffer CL, Labella K, Hwang JH, Giacomelli AO, Kim JW, Ilic N, Doench JG, Ly SH, Dai C, Hagel K, Hong AL, Gjoerup O, Goel S, Ge JY, Root DE, Zhao JJ, Brooks AN, Weinberg RA, Hahn WC. Elife. 2018 Jul 30;7. pii: 37184. doi: 10.7554/eLife.37184. 37184 PubMed 30059005.
Backbone
  Vector backbone: pLX317
  Backbone manufacturer: Broad Institute - Genetic Perturbation Platform
  Vector type: Mammalian Expression, Lentiviral
  Selectable markers: Puromycin
Growth in bacteria
  Bacterial resistance: Ampicillin, 100 μg/mL
  Growth temperature: 37°C
  Growth strain: NEB Stable
  Copy number: High Copy
Gene/Insert
  Gene/Insert name: SNAI1 (alt name: NM_005985.3)
  Species: H. sapiens (human)
  Entrez Gene: SNAI1 (a.k.a. SLUGH2, SNA, SNAH, SNAIL, SNAIL1, dJ710H13.1)
  Promoter: EF1a
  Tag / fusion protein: V5 (C terminal on insert)
  Cloning method: Gateway Cloning
  Sequencing primers: 5′ EF1a-F; 3′ WPRE-R
Terms and licenses: Academic/Nonprofit Terms; Industry Terms: Not Available to Industry
How to cite: pLX317-SNAI1 was a gift from William Hahn (Addgene plasmid # 115446 ; http://n2t.net/addgene:115446 ; RRID:Addgene_115446)
