>Addgene plasmid #115446 | pLX317-SNAI1 | depositor partial sequence | sequence record 217526 | EF1a-F sequence
TCGTGAGGCTAGCATCGATTGATCAACAAGTTTGTACAAAAAAGTTGGCATGCCGCGCTCTTTCCTCGTC
AGGAAGCCCTCCGACCCCAATCGGAAGCCTAACTACAGCGAGCTGCAGGACTCTAATCCAGAGTTTACCT
TCCAGCAGCCCTACGACCAGGCCCACCTGCTGGCAGCCATCCCACCTCCGGAGATCCTCAACCCCACCGC
CTCGCTGCCAATGCTCATCTGGGACTCTGTCCTGGCGCCCCAAGCCCAGCCAATTGCCTGGGCCTCCCTT
CGGCTCCAGGAGAGTCCCAGGGTGGCAGAGCTGACCTCCCTGTCAGATGAGGACAGTGGGAAAGGCTCCC
AGCCCCCCAGCCCACCCTCACCGGCTCCTTCGTCCTTCTCCTCTACTTCAGTCTCTTCCTTGGAGGCCGA
GGCCTATGCTGCCTTCCCAGGCTTGGGCCAAGTGCCCAAGCAGCTGGCCCAGCTCTCTGAGGCCAAGGAT
CTCCAGGCTCGAAAGGCCTTCAACTGCAAATACTGCAACAAGGAATACCTCAGCCTGGGTGCCCTCAAGA
TGCACATCCGAAGCCACACGCTGCCCTGCGTCTGCGGAACCTGCGGGAAGGCCTTCTCTAGGCCCTGGCT
GCTACAAGGCCATGTCCGGACCCACACTGGCGAGAAGCCCTTCTCCTGTCCCCACTGCAGCCGTGCCTTC
GCTGACCGCTCCAACCTGCG
