>Addgene plasmid #115446 | pLX317-SNAI1 | depositor partial sequence | sequence record 217527 | WPRE-R sequence
TCTTTCCAAATTTTGTAATCCAGAGGTTGATTGTCGACTTAACGCGTTCGAACAGTATGAGAACTACTCA
GTCGTCCTTTCCACAAGATATATAAAGCCAAGAAATCGAAATACTTTCAAGTTACGGACTAGTTCATTAC
TACGTAGAATCGAGACCGAGGAGAGGGTTAGGGATAGGCTTACCGATATCAACCACTTTGTACAAGAAAG
TTGGGCAGCGGGGACATCCTGAGCAGCCGGACTCTTGGTGCTTGTGGAGCAGGGACATTCGGGAGAAGGT
CCGAGCACACGCCTGGCACTGGTACTTCTTGACATCTGAGTGGGTCTGGAGGTGGGCCCGCAGGTTGGAG
CGGTCAGCGAAGGCACGGCTGCAGTGGGGACAGGAGAAGGGCTTCTCGCCAGTGTGGGTCCGGACATGGC
CTTGTAGCAGCCAGGGCCTAGAGAAGGCCTTCCCGCAGGTTCCGCAGACGCAGGGCAGCGTGTGGCTTCG
GATGTGCATCTTGAGGGCACCCAGGCTGAGGTATTCCTTGTTGCAGTATTTGCAGTTGAAGGCCTTTCGA
GCCTGGAGATCCTTGGCCTCAGAGAGCTGGGCCAGCTGCTTGGGCACTTGGCCCAAGCCTGGGAAGGCAG
CATAGGCCTCGGCCTCCAAGGAAGAGACTGAAGTAGAGGAGAAGGACGAAGGAGCCGGTGAGGGTGGGCT
GGGGGGCTGGGAGCCTTTCCCACTGTCCTCATCTGACA
